>Addgene plasmid #19891 | pFRT/FLAG/HA-DEST QKI | depositor full sequence | sequence record 9414 | Author sequence
GACGGATCGGGAGATCTCCCGATCCCCTATGGTGCACTCTCAGTACAATCTGCTCTGATGCCGCATAGTT
AAGCCAGTATCTGCTCCCTGCTTGTGTGTTGGAGGTCGCTGAGTAGTGCGCGAGCAAAATTTAAGCTACA
ACAAGGCAAGGCTTGACCGACAATTGCATGAAGAATCTGCTTAGGGTTAGGCGTTTTGCGCTGCTTCGCG
ATGTACGGGCCAGATATACGCGTTGACATTGATTATTGACTAGTTATTAATAGTAATCAATTACGGGGTC
ATTAGTTCATAGCCCATATATGGAGTTCCGCGTTACATAACTTACGGTAAATGGCCCGCCTGGCTGACCG
CCCAACGACCCCCGCCCATTGACGTCAATAATGACGTATGTTCCCATAGTAACGCCAATAGGGACTTTCC
ATTGACGTCAATGGGTGGAGTATTTACGGTAAACTGCCCACTTGGCAGTACATCAAGTGTATCATATGCC
AAGTACGCCCCCTATTGACGTCAATGACGGTAAATGGCCCGCCTGGCATTATGCCCAGTACATGACCTTA
TGGGACTTTCCTACTTGGCAGTACATCTACGTATTAGTCATCGCTATTACCATGGTGATGCGGTTTTGGC
AGTACATCAATGGGCGTGGATAGCGGTTTGACTCACGGGGATTTCCAAGTCTCCACCCCATTGACGTCAA
TGGGAGTTTGTTTTGGCACCAAAATCAACGGGACTTTCCAAAATGTCGTAACAACTCCGCCCCATTGACG
CAAATGGGCGGTAGGCGTGTACGGTGGGAGGTCTATATAAGCAGAGCTCTCTGGCTAACTAGAGAACCCA
CTGCTTACTGGCTTATCGAAATTAATACGACTCACTATAGGGAGACCCAAGCTGGCTAGCGAGCTCGGAT
CGATCCATCGATAGTGTGGTGGAATTCTGATCGCCGCCGCCATGGACTACAAGGACGACGATGACAAGTA
CCCTTATGACGTGCCCGATTACGCTTTGAACCAGATATCAACAAGTTTGTACAAAAAAGCAGGCTCCACC
ATGGGAACCAATTCAGTCGACATGGTCGGGGAAATGGAAACGAAGGAGAAGCCGAAGCCCACCCCAGATT
ACCTGATGCAGCTGATGAACGACAAGAAGCTCATGAGCAGCCTGCCCAACTTCTGCGGGATCTTCAACCA
CCTCGAGCGGCTGCTGGACGAAGAAATTAGCAGAGTACGGAAAGACATGTACAATGACACATTAAATGGC
AGTACAGAGAAAAGGAGTGCAGAATTGCCTGATGCTGTGGGACCTATTGTTCAGTTACAAGAGAAACTTT
ATGTGCCTGTAAAAGAATACCCAGATTTTAATTTTGTTGGGAGAATCCTTGGACCTAGAGGACTTACAGC
CAAACAACTTGAAGCAGAAACCGGATGTAAAATCATGGTCCGAGGCAAAGGCTCAATGAGGGATAAAAAA
AAGGAGGAGCAAAATAGAGGCAAGCCCAATTGGGAGCATCTAAATGAAGATTTACATGTACTAATCACTG
TGGAAGATGCTCAGAACAGAGCAGAAATCAAATTGAAGAGAGCAGTTGAAGAAGTGAAGAAATTATTGGT
ACCTGCAGCAGAAGGAGAAGACAGCCTGAAGAAGATGCAGCTGATGGAGCTTGCGATTCTGAATGGCACC
TACAGAGATGCCAACATTAAATCACCAGCCCTTGCCTTTTCTCTTGCAGCAACAGCCCAGGCTGCTCCAA
GGATCATTACTGGGCCTGCGCCGGTTCTCCCACCAGCTGCCCTGCGTACTCCTACGCCAGCTGGCCCTAC
CATAATGCCTTTGATCAGACAAATACAGACCGCTGTCATGCCAAACGGAACTCCTCACCCAACTGCTGCA
ATAGTTCCTCCAGGGCCCGAAGCTGGTTTAATCTATACACCCTATGAGTACCCCTACACATTGGCACCAG
CTACATCAATCCTTGAGTATCCTATTGAACCTAGTGGTGTATTAGGTATGGCTTTCCCAACGAAAGGCTA
AGCGGCCGCACTCGAGATATCTAGACCCAGCTTTCTTGTACAAAGTGGTTGATATCCAGCACAGTGGCGG
CCGCTCAAGTCTAGAGGGCCCGCGGTTCGAAGGTAAGCCTATCCCTAACCCTCTCCTCGGTCTCGATTCT
ACGCTCGAGTCTAGAGGGCCCGTTTAAACCCGCTGATCAGCCTCGACTGTGCCTTCTAGTTGCCAGCCAT
CTGTTGTTTGCCCCTCCCCCGTGCCTTCCTTGACCCTGGAAGGTGCCACTCCCACTGTCCTTTCCTAATA
AAATGAGGAAATTGCATCGCATTGTCTGAGTAGGTGTCATTCTATTCTGGGGGGTGGGGTGGGGCAGGAC
AGCAAGGGGGAGGATTGGGAAGACAATAGCAGGCATGCTGGGGATGCGGTGGGCTCTATGGCTTCTGAGG
CGGAAAGAACCAGCTGGGGCTCTAGGGGGTATCCCC
[124 nt withheld, positions 2487-2610]
C
[91 nt withheld, positions 2612-2702]
AGGGTGATGGTTCACGTACCTAGAAGTTCCTATTCCGAAGTTCCTATTCTCTAGAAAGTATAGGAACTTC
CTTGGCCAAAAAGCCTGAACTCACCGCGACGTCTGTCGAGAAGTTTCTGATCGAAAAGTTCGACAGCGTC
TCCGACCTGATGCAGCTCTCGGAGGGCGAAGAATCTCGTGCTTTCAGCTTCGATGTAGGAGGGCGTGGAT
ATGTCCTGCGGGTAAATAGCTGCGCCGATGGTTTCTACAAAGATCGTTATGTTTATCGGCACTTTGCATC
GGCCGCGCTCCCGATTCCGGAAGTGCTTGACATTGGGGAATTCAGCGAGAGCCTGACCTATTGCATCTCC
CGCCGTGCACAGGGTGTCACGTTGCAAGACCTGCCTGAAACCGAACTGCCCGCTGTTCTGCAGCCGGTCG
CGGAGGCCATGGATGCGATCGCTGCGGCCGATCTTAGCCAGACGAGCGGGTTCGGCCCATTCGGACCGCA
AGGAATCGGTCAATACACTACATGGCGTGATTTCATATGCGCGATTGCTGATCCCCATGTGTATCACTGG
CAAACTGTGATGGACGACACCGTCAGTGCGTCCGTCGCGCAGGCTCTCGATGAGCTGATGCTTTGGGCCG
AGGACTGCCCCGAAGTCCGGCACCTCGTGCACGCGGATTTCGGCTCCAACAATGTCCTGACGGACAATGG
CCGCATAACAGCGGTCATTGACTGGAGCGAGGCGATGTTCGGGGATTCCCAATACGAGGTCGCCAACATC
TTCTTCTGGAGGCCGTGGTTGGCTTGTATGGAGCAGCAGACGCGCTACTTCGAGCGGAGGCATCCGGAGC
TTGCAGGATCGCCGCGGCTCCGGGCGTATATGCTCCGCATTGGTCTTGACCAACTCTATCAGAGCTTGGT
TGACGGCAATTTCGATGATGCAGCTTGGGCGCAGGGTCGATGCGACGCAATCGTCCGATCCGGAGCCGGG
ACTGTCGGGCGTACACAAATCGCCCGCAGAAGCGCGGCCGTCTGGACCGATGGCTGTGTAGAAGTACTCG
CCGATAGTGGAAACCGACGCCCCAGCACTCGTCCGAGGGCAAAGGAATAGCACGTACTACGAGATTTCGA
TTCCACCGCCGCCTTCTATGAAAGGTTGGGCTTCGGAATCGTTTTCCGGGACGCCGGCTGGATGATCCTC
CAGCGCGGGGATCTCATGCTGGAGTTCTTCGCCCACCCCAACTTGTTTATTGCAGCTTATAATGGTTACA
AATAAAGCAATAGCATCACAAATTTCACAAATAAAGCATTTTTTTCACTGCATTCTAGTTGTGGTTTGTC
CAAACTCATCAATGTATCTTATCATGTCTGTATACCGTCGACCTCTAGCTAGAGCTTGGCGTAATCATGG
TCATAGCTGTTTCCTGTGTGAAATTGTTATCCGCTCACAATTCCACACAACATACGAGCCGGAAGCATAA
AGTGTAAAGCCTGGGGTGCCTAATGAGTGAGCTAACTCACATTAATTGCGTTGCGCTCACTGCCCGCTTT
CCAGTCGGGAAACCTGTCGTGCCAGCTGCATTAATGAATCGGCCAACGCGCGGGGAGAGGCGGTTTGCGT
ATTGGGCGCTCTTCCGCTTCCTCGCTCACTGACTCGCTGCGCTCGGTCGTTCGGCTGCGGCGAGCGGTAT
CAGCTCACTCAAAGGCGGTAATACGGTTATCCACAGAATCAGGGGATAACGCAGGAAAGAACATGTGAGC
AAAAGGCCAGCAAAAGGCCAGGAACCGTAAAAAGGCCGCGTTGCTGGCGTTTTTCCATAGGCTCCGCCCC
CCTGACGAGCATCACAAAAATCGACGCTCAAGTCAGAGGTGGCGAAACCCGACAGGACTATAAAGATACC
AGGCGTTTCCCCCTGGAAGCTCCCTCGTGCGCTCTCCTGTTCCGACCCTGCCGCTTACCGGATACCTGTC
CGCCTTTCTCCCTTCGGGAAGCGTGGCGCTTTCTCATAGCTCACGCTGTAGGTATCTCAGTTCGGTGTAG
GTCGTTCGCTCCAAGCTGGGCTGTGTGCACGAACCCCCCGTTCAGCCCGACCGCTGCGCCTTATCCGGTA
ACTATCGTCTTGAGTCCAACCCGGTAAGACACGACTTATCGCCACTGGCAGCAGCCACTGGTAACAGGAT
TAGCAGAGCGAGGTATGTAGGCGGTGCTACAGAGTTCTTGAAGTGGTGGCCTAACTACGGCTACACTAGA
AGGACAGTATTTGGTATCTGCGCTCTGCTGAAGCCAGTTACCTTCGGAAAAAGAGTTGGTAGCTCTTGAT
CCGGCAAACAAACCACCGCTGGTAGCGGTGGTTTTTTTGTTTGCAAGCAGCAGATTACGCGCAGAAAAAA
AGGATCTCAAGAAGATCCTTTGATCTTTTCTACGGGGTCTGACGCTCAGTGGAACGAAAACTCACGTTAA
GGGATTTTGGTCATGAGATTATCAAAAAGGATCTTCACCTAGATCCTTTTAAATTAAAAATGAAGTTTTA
AATCAATCTAAAGTATATATGAGTAAACTTGGTCTGACAGTTACCAATGCTTAATCAGTGAGGCACCTAT
CTCAGCGATCTGTCTATTTCGTTCATCCATAGTTGCCTGACTCCCCGTCGTGTAGATAACTACGATACGG
GAGGGCTTACCATCTGGCCCCAGTGCTGCAATGATACCGCGAGACCCACGCTCACCGGCTCCAGATTTAT
CAGCAATAAACCAGCCAGCCGGAAGGGCCGAGCGCAGAAGTGGTCCTGCAACTTTATCCGCCTCCATCCA
GTCTATTAATTGTTGCCGGGAAGCTAGAGTAAGTAGTTCGCCAGTTAATAGTTTGCGCAACGTTGTTGCC
ATTGCTACAGGCATCGTGGTGTCACGCTCGTCGTTTGGTATGGCTTCATTCAGCTCCGGTTCCCAACGAT
CAAGGCGAGTTACATGATCCCCCATGTTGTGCAAAAAAGCGGTTAGCTCCTTCGGTCCTCCGATCGTTGT
CAGAAGTAAGTTGGCCGCAGTGTTATCACTCATGGTTATGGCAGCACTGCATAATTCTCTTACTGTCATG
CCATCCGTAAGATGCTTTTCTGTGACTGGTGAGTACTCAACCAAGTCATTCTGAGAATAGTGTATGCGGC
GACCGAGTTGCTCTTGCCCGGCGTCAATACGGGATAATACCGCGCCACATAGCAGAACTTTAAAAGTGCT
CATCATTGGAAAACGTTCTTCGGGGCGAAAACTCTCAAGGATCTTACCGCTGTTGAGATCCAGTTCGATG
TAACCCACTCGTGCACCCAACTGATCTTCAGCATCTTTTACTTTCACCAGCGTTTCTGGGTGAGCAAAAA
CAGGAAGGCAAAATGCCGCAAAAAAGGGAATAAGGGCGACACGGAAATGTTGAATACTCATACTCTTCCT
TTTTCAATATTATTGAAGCATTTATCAGGGTTATTGTCTCATGAGCGGATACATATTTGAATGTATTTAG
AAAAATAAACAAATAGGGGTTCCGCGCACATTTCCCCGAAAAGTGCCACCTGACGTC
Features (pLannotate 1.2.2; 24 found; start..end, strand, type, name):
     28..80      -  misc_feature   bom (fragment): basis of mobility region from pBR322
    235..614     +  enhancer       CMV enhancer: human cytomegalovirus immediate early enhancer
    615..818     +  promoter       CMV promoter: human cytomegalovirus (CMV) immediate early promoter
    814..847     +  LTR            5' LTR (truncated) (fragment): truncated 5' long terminal repeat (LTR) from HIV-1
    863..881     +  promoter       T7 promoter: promoter for bacteriophage T7 RNA polymerase
    958..978     +  CDS            FLAG (fragment): FLAG® epitope tag, followed by an enterokinase cleavage site
   1021..1045    +  protein_bind   attB1: mutant version of attB; recombination site for the Gateway® BP reaction BP Clonase™
   1072..2025    +  CDS            QKI (fragment): QKI_HUMAN - Also known as HKQ. Experimental evidence at protein level: Swiss-Prot protein existence level 1. RNA-binding protein that plays a central role in myelinization (PubMed:16641098). Binds to the 5'-NACUAAY-N(1,20)-UAAY- 3' RNA core sequence. Regulates target mRNA stability (PubMed:23630077). In addition, acts by regulating pre-mRNA splicing, mRNA export and protein translation. Required to protect and promote stability of mRNAs such as MBP and CDKN1B. Regulator of oligodendrocyte differentiation and maturation in the brain that may play a role in myelin and oligodendrocyte dysfunction
   2055..2079    -  protein_bind   attB2: mutant version of attB; recombination site for the Gateway® BP reaction BP Clonase™
   2132..2173    +  CDS            V5 tag: epitope tag from simian virus 5
   2217..2441    +  polyA_signal   bGH poly(A) signal: bovine growth hormone polyadenylation signal
   2445..2466    +  promoter       SV40 promoter (fragment): SV40 enhancer and early promoter
   2487..2720    +  rep_origin     f1 ori (fragment) (sequence partly withheld): f1 bacteriophage origin of replication; arrow indicates direction of (+) strand synthesis
   2725..2772    +  protein_bind   FRT: FLP-mediated recombination occurs in the 8-bp core sequence TCTAGAAA (Turan and Bode, 2011). FLP recombinase from the Saccharomyces cerevisiae 2μ plasmid
   2780..3802    +  CDS            HygR: aminoglycoside phosphotransferase from E. coli; aph(4)-Ia; confers resistance to hygromycin
   3812..3937    +  CDS            ble (fragment): BLE_KLEPN - Experimental evidence at protein level: Swiss-Prot protein existence level 1. Binding protein with a strong affinity to the bleomycin family of antibiotics. Binds to CL990; an antimitotic-antibiotic compound. From Klebsiella pneumoniae.
   3932..4053    +  polyA_signal   SV40 poly(A) signal: SV40 polyadenylation signal
   4126..4142    -  protein_bind   lac operator: The lac repressor binds to the lac operator to inhibit transcription in E. coli. This inhibition can be relieved by adding lactose or isopropyl-β-D-thiogalactopyranoside (IPTG). lac repressor encoded by lacI
   4150..4180    -  promoter       lac promoter: promoter for the E. coli lac operon
   4195..4216    -  protein_bind   CAP binding site: CAP binding activates transcription in the presence of cAMP. E. coli catabolite activator protein
   4229..4321    -  CDS            lacI (fragment): lac repressor; lacI; The lac repressor binds to the lac operator to inhibit transcription in E. coli. This inhibition can be relieved by adding lactose or isopropyl-β-D-thiogalactopyranoside (IPTG).
   4504..5092    -  rep_origin     ori: high-copy-number ColE1/pMB1/pBR322/pUC origin of replication
   5263..6123    -  CDS            AmpR: β-lactamase; bla; confers resistance to ampicillin, carbenicillin, and related antibiotics
   6124..6228    -  promoter       AmpR promoter: bla
