[The description below was written by a language model from this plasmid's Addgene catalogue record and pLannotate feature annotations shown in this document.]
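Description:
pFRT/FLAG/HA-DEST QKI is a mammalian expression plasmid carrying the human RNA-binding protein quaking (QKI, a KH-domain protein) in the pFRT/FLAG/HA-DEST Gateway destination backbone. It is maintained in E. coli as a high-copy plasmid through a ColE1/pUC-type origin and an ampicillin resistance gene with its own bla promoter. A partial f1 origin and remnants of lac regulatory sequence are also annotated in the backbone. The depositor's full sequence is about 6.3 kb, consistent with a roughly 5.3 kb backbone plus the 960 bp insert.

Expression is driven by the CMV immediate-early enhancer and promoter, followed by a T7 promoter, an N-terminal FLAG/HA tag supplied by the backbone (only the FLAG portion is picked up in the feature table), and the QKI coding sequence flanked by attB1 and attB2 sites left by Gateway recombination. The catalogue also lists SalI and NotI sites bordering the insert. A bGH polyadenylation signal terminates the transcript. A V5 tag sequence is annotated downstream of attB2, but the record does not indicate that it is fused to the protein.

Downstream lies an FRT site placed directly in front of a hygromycin resistance coding sequence, with only a short SV40 promoter fragment annotated upstream, and an SV40 poly(A) signal after it. This arrangement is characteristic of FLP-mediated integration systems, in which recombination into a genomic FRT acceptor site is expected to supply the elements needed to express hygromycin resistance, allowing selection of stable, single-site integrants. The associated publication concerns ribonucleoprotein complexes and their bound mRNAs, so the construct is suited to producing epitope-tagged QKI for affinity purification and analysis of associated RNAs.
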