Addgene plasmid #19891: pFRT/FLAG/HA-DEST QKI
Depositing lab: Thomas Tuschl. Depositing organization: Rockefeller University. Publication: Molecular characterization of human Argonaute-containing ribonucleoprotein complexes and their bound target mRNAs. Landthaler M, Gaidatzis D, Rothballer A, Chen PY, Soll SJ, Dinic L, Ojo T, Hafner M, Zavolan M, Tuschl T. RNA. 2008 Dec;14(12):2580-96. doi: 10.1261/rna.1351608. Epub 2008 Oct 31. PubMed 18978028.
Backbone
  Vector backbone: pFRT/FLAG/HA-DEST
  Backbone size w/o insert (bp): 5299
  Vector type: Mammalian Expression
Growth in bacteria
  Bacterial resistance: Ampicillin, 100 μg/mL
  Growth temperature: 37°C
  Growth strain: DH5alpha
  Copy number: High Copy
Gene/Insert
  Gene/Insert name: quaking homolog, KH domain RNA binding (alt name: QKI, DKFZp586I0923, Hqk, QK, QK1, QK3)
  Species: H. sapiens (human)
  Insert size (bp): 960
  GenBank ID: NM_206853
  Entrez Gene: QKI (a.k.a. Hqk, QK, QK1, QK3, hqkI)
  Tag / fusion protein: FLAG/HA (N terminal on backbone)
  Cloning method: Gateway Cloning; 5′ cloning site SalI (not destroyed); 3′ cloning site NotI (not destroyed)
  Sequencing primers: 5′ CMV
Terms and licenses: Academic/Nonprofit Terms; Industry Terms: Not Available to Industry
How to cite: pFRT/FLAG/HA-DEST QKI was a gift from Thomas Tuschl (Addgene plasmid # 19891 ; http://n2t.net/addgene:19891 ; RRID:Addgene_19891)
