>Addgene plasmid #19891 | pFRT/FLAG/HA-DEST QKI | addgene partial sequence | sequence record 25684 | 19891 with CMV-F
AGCTCTCTGGCTAACTAGAGAACCCACTGCTTACTGGCTTATCGAAATTAATACGACTCACTATAGGGAG
ACCCAAGCTGGCTAGCGAGCTCGGATCGATCCATCGATAGTGTGGTGGAATTCTGATCGCCGCCGCCATG
GACTACAAGGACGACGATGACAAGTACCCTTATGACGTGCCCGATTACGCTTTGAACCAGATATCAACAA
GTTTGTACAAAAAAGCAGGCTCCACCATGGGAACCAATTCAGTCGACATGGTCGGGGAAATGGAAACGAA
GGAGAAGCCGAAGCCCACCCCAGATTACCTGATGCAGCTGATGAACGACAAGAAGCTCATGAGCAGCCTG
CCCAACTTCTGCGGGATCTTCAACCACCTCGAGCGGCTGCTGGACGAAGAAATTAGCAGAGTACGGAAAG
ACATGTACAATGACACATTAAATGGCAGTACAGAGAAAAGGAGTGCAGAATTGCCTGATGCTGTGGGACC
TATTGTTCAGTTACAAGAGAAACTTTATGTGCCTGTAAAAGAATACCCAGATTTTAATTTTGTTTNNGAG
AATNCNTTGGGACCTANANGGACTTACA
